Addgene plasmid #157277: pD649-HAsp-TNFRSF6B-COMP5AP-AviTag-9xHis
Purpose: Mammalian expression of secreted protein fused to COMP5AP-AviTag-9xHis.
Depositing lab: Chris Garcia. Depositing organization: Stanford University. Publication: A Human IgSF Cell-Surface Interactome Reveals a Complex Network of Protein-Protein Interactions. Wojtowicz WM, Vielmetter J, Fernandes RA, Siepe DH, Eastman CL, Chisholm GB, Cox S, Klock H, Anderson PW, Rue SM, Miller JJ, Glaser SM, Bragstad ML, Vance J, Lam AW, Lesley SA, Zinn K, Garcia KC. Cell. 2020 Aug 20;182(4):1027-1043.e17. doi: 10.1016/j.cell.2020.07.025. PubMed 32822567.
Backbone
  Vector backbone: pD649
  Backbone size w/o insert (bp): 7153
  Vector type: Mammalian Expression
Growth in bacteria
  Bacterial resistance: Ampicillin, 100 μg/mL
  Growth temperature: 37°C
  Growth strain: DH5alpha
  Copy number: High Copy
Gene/Insert
  Gene/Insert name: TNFRSF6B (alt name: TNF6B)
  Species: H. sapiens (human)
  Insert size (bp): 813
  Entrez Gene: TNFRSF6B (a.k.a. DCR3, DJ583P15.1.1, M68, M68E, TR6)
  Promoter: CMV/SP6
  Tag / fusion protein: COMP5AP-AviTag-9xHis (C terminal on backbone)
  Cloning method: Restriction Enzyme; 5′ cloning site GCGGCCGC (not destroyed); 3′ cloning site GGCGCGCC (not destroyed)
  Sequencing primers: 5′ ATTTAGGTGACACTATAG; 3′ CGTCGCACTCCATCACGGTG
Resource information
  A portion of this plasmid was derived from a plasmid made by: synthesis by ThermoFisher
Terms and licenses: Academic/Nonprofit Terms; Industry Terms: Not Available to Industry
Depositor comments: Some plasmids in this collection may have an IS4-like element ISVsa5 family transposase upstream of the CMV promoter.
How to cite: pD649-HAsp-TNFRSF6B-COMP5AP-AviTag-9xHis was a gift from Chris Garcia (Addgene plasmid # 157277 ; http://n2t.net/addgene:157277 ; RRID:Addgene_157277)
