[The description below was written by a language model from this plasmid's Addgene catalogue record and pLannotate feature annotations shown in this document.]
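Description:
pD649-HAsp-TNFRSF6B-COMP5AP-AviTag-9xHis is a mammalian expression plasmid built on the pD649 backbone for producing a secreted, multimerised and enzymatically tagged form of human TNFRSF6B (decoy receptor 3, DcR3/TR6), a soluble decoy receptor for FasL, LIGHT and TL1A. It is propagated in E. coli as a high-copy plasmid through a ColE1/pUC-type origin with ampicillin selection (AmpR, β-lactamase). The annotated sequence also carries an SV40 early promoter/EM7 promoter cassette driving a puromycin N-acetyltransferase gene followed by an SV40 poly(A) signal, which could permit selection in mammalian cells. The small KanR, lacZα, ble and f1 ori matches are only fragmentary remnants. The depositor notes that some plasmids in this collection may contain an IS4-like transposase insertion upstream of the CMV promoter; none is annotated in this feature table.

Expression is driven by the CMV enhancer/promoter with a fragment of CMV intron A, followed by an SP6 promoter that can serve for in vitro transcription or as a sequencing primer site. The open reading frame begins with a heterologous signal peptide: the name implies an HA-derived leader, although the annotation tool matched this region partially to an IgH signal sequence. The 813 bp TNFRSF6B insert is cloned between retained NotI and AscI sites. It is fused at its C terminus to the coiled-coil pentamerisation domain of rat COMP, human placental alkaline phosphatase, an AviTag for site-specific biotinylation, and a polyhistidine tag (9xHis by name, annotated as 8xHis), and the unit ends with a bGH poly(A) signal. Pentamerisation raises avidity so that weak extracellular interactions can be detected, and the phosphatase gives an enzymatic readout. This design fits use as a soluble "prey" reagent in the human cell-surface protein interaction screen for which the collection was made.
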