Features (pLannotate 1.2.2; 24 found; start..end, strand, type, name):
    119..143     -  CDS            KanR (fragment): aminoglycoside phosphotransferase; aph(3')-Ia; confers resistance to kanamycin
    254..842     +  rep_origin     ori: high-copy-number ColE1/pMB1/pBR322/pUC origin of replication
   1067..1084    +  terminator     rrnB T2 terminator (fragment): transcription terminator T2 from the E. coli rrnB gene
   1109..1128    -  CDS            lacZα (fragment): LacZα fragment of β-galactosidase; lacZ fragment
   1584..1600    +  protein_bind   lac operator: The lac repressor binds to the lac operator to inhibit transcription in E. coli. This inhibition can be relieved by adding lactose or isopropyl-β-D-thiogalactopyranoside (IPTG). lac repressor encoded by lacI
   1843..2146    +  enhancer       CMV enhancer: human cytomegalovirus immediate early enhancer
   2147..2350    +  promoter       CMV promoter: human cytomegalovirus (CMV) immediate early promoter
   2486..2529    +  intron         CMV intron (fragment): modified intron A from human cytomegalovirus
   2581..2599    +  promoter       SP6 promoter: promoter for bacteriophage SP6 RNA polymerase
   2603..2640    +  CDS            IgH signal sequence (fragment): signal sequence from the mouse immunoglobulin heavy chain variable region
   2719..3561    +  CDS            TNFRSF6B (fragment): TNF6B_HUMAN - Also known as DCR3, TR6. Experimental evidence at protein level: Swiss-Prot protein existence level 1. Decoy receptor that can neutralize the cytotoxic ligands TNFS14/LIGHT, TNFSF15 and TNFSF6/FASL. Protects against apoptosis. From Homo sapiens (Human).
   3658..3837    +  CDS            Comp (fragment): COMP_RAT - Experimental evidence at protein level: Swiss-Prot protein existence level 1. May play a role in the structural integrity of cartilage via its interaction with other extracellular matrix proteins such as the collagens and fibronectin. Can mediate the interaction of chondrocytes with the cartilage extracellular matrix through interaction with cell surface integrin receptors. Could play a role in the pathogenesis of osteoarthritis. Potent suppressor of apoptosis in both primary chondrocytes and transformed cells. Suppresses apoptosis by blocking the activation of caspase-3 and by indu
   3825..5277    +  CDS            SEAP (fragment): secreted alkaline phosphatase from human placenta The natural enzyme has a C-terminal transmembrane sequence that is replaced by a GPI anchor.
   5302..5343    +  CDS            AviTag™ (fragment): peptide tag that allows for enzymatic biotinylation
   5347..5370    +  CDS            8xHis: 8xHis affinity tag
   5516..5627    +  polyA_signal   bGH poly(A) signal: bovine growth hormone polyadenylation signal
   5628..5736    +  rep_origin     f1 ori (fragment): f1 bacteriophage origin of replication; arrow indicates direction of (+) strand synthesis
   5750..6079    +  promoter       SV40 promoter: SV40 enhancer and early promoter
   6127..6174    +  promoter       EM7 promoter: synthetic bacterial promoter&nbsp
   6193..6792    +  CDS            PuroR (fragment): puromycin N-acetyltransferase; pac from Streptomyces; confers resistance to puromycin
   6802..6927    +  CDS            ble (fragment): BLE_KLEPN - Experimental evidence at protein level: Swiss-Prot protein existence level 1. Binding protein with a strong affinity to the bleomycin family of antibiotics. Binds to CL990; an antimitotic-antibiotic compound. From Klebsiella pneumoniae.
   6922..7043    +  polyA_signal   SV40 poly(A) signal: SV40 polyadenylation signal
   7096..7956    -  CDS            AmpR: β-lactamase; bla; confers resistance to ampicillin, carbenicillin, and related antibiotics
   7959..89      -  promoter       AmpR promoter (fragment) (across the origin): bla
>Addgene plasmid #157277 | pD649-HAsp-TNFRSF6B-COMP5AP-AviTag-9xHis | addgene full sequence | sequence record 393023 | Addgene NGS Result
TTTCAATATTATTGAAGCATTTATCAGGGTTATTGTCTCATGAGCGGATACATATTTGAATGTATTTAGA
AAAATAAACAAATAGGGGTCAGTGTTACAACCAATTAACCAATTCTGAACATTATCGCGAGCCCATTTAT
ACCTGAATATGGCTCATAACACCCCTTGCTCATGACCAAAATCCCTTAACGTGAGTTACGCGCGCGTCGT
TCCACTGAGCGTCAGACCCCGTAGAAAAGATCAAAGGATCTTCTTGAGATCCTTTTTTTCTGCGCGTAAT
CTGCTGCTTGCAAACAAAAAAACCACCGCTACCAGCGGTGGTTTGTTTGCCGGATCAAGAGCTACCAACT
CTTTTTCCGAAGGTAACTGGCTTCAGCAGAGCGCAGATACCAAATACTGTTCTTCTAGTGTAGCCGTAGT
TAGCCCACCACTTCAAGAACTCTGTAGCACCGCCTACATACCTCGCTCTGCTAATCCTGTTACCAGTGGC
TGCTGCCAGTGGCGATAAGTCGTGTCTTACCGGGTTGGACTCAAGACGATAGTTACCGGATAAGGCGCAG
CGGTCGGGCTGAACGGGGGGTTCGTGCACACAGCCCAGCTTGGAGCGAACGACCTACACCGAACTGAGAT
ACCTACAGCGTGAGCTATGAGAAAGCGCCACGCTTCCCGAAGGGAGAAAGGCGGACAGGTATCCGGTAAG
CGGCAGGGTCGGAACAGGAGAGCGCACGAGGGAGCTTCCAGGGGGAAACGCCTGGTATCTTTATAGTCCT
GTCGGGTTTCGCCACCTCTGACTTGAGCGTCGATTTTTGTGATGCTCGTCAGGGGGGCGGAGCCTATGGA
AAAACGCCAGCAACGCGGCCTTTTTACGGTTCCTGGCCTTTTGCTGGCCTTTTGCTCACATGTTCTTTCC
TGCGTTATCCCCTGATTCTGTGGATAACCGTATTACCGCCTTTGAGTGAGCTGATACCGCTCGCCGCAGC
CGAACGACCGAGCGCAGCGAGTCAGTGAGCGAGGAAGCGGAAGGCGAGAGTAGGGAACTGCCAGGCATCA
AACTAAGCAGAAGGCCCCTGACGGATGGCCTTTTTGCGTTTCTACAAACTCTTTCTGTGTTGTAAAACGA
CGGCCAGTCTTAAGCTCGGGCCCCCTGGGCGGTTCTGATAACGAGTAATCGTTAATCCGCAAATAACGTA
AAAACCCGCTTCGGCGGGTTTTTTTATGGGGGGAGTTTAGGGAAAGAGCATTTGTCAGAATATTTAAGGG
CGCCTGTCACTTTGCTTGATATATGAGAATTATTTAACCTTATAAATGAGAAAAAAGCAACGCACTTTAA
ATAAGATACGTTGCTTTTTCGATTGATGAACACCTATAATTAAACTATTCATCTATTATTTATGATTTTT
TGTATATACAATATTTCTAGTTTGTTAAAGAGAATTAAGAAAATAAATCTCGAAAATAATAAAGGGAAAA
TCAGTTTTTGATATCAAAATTATACATGTCAACGATAATACAAAATATAATACAAACTATAAGATGTTAT
CAGTATTTATTATCATTTAGAATAAATTTTGTGTCGCCCTTAATTGTGAGCGGATAACAATTACGAGCTT
CATGCACAGTGGCGTTGACTCAATATTGGCCATTAGCCATATTATTCATTGGTTATATAGCATAAATCAA
TATTGGCTATTGGCCATTGCATACGTTGTATCTATATCATAATATGTACATTTATATTGGCTCATGTCCA
ATATGACCGCCATGTTGGCATTGATTATTGACTAGTTATTAATAGTAATCAATTACGGGGTCATTAGTTC
ATAGCCCATATATGGAGTTCCGCGTTACATAACTTACGGTAAATGGCCCGCCTGGCTGACCGCCCAACGA
CCCCCGCCCATTGACGTCAATAATGACGTATGTTCCCATAGTAACGCCAATAGGGACTTTCCATTGACGT
CAATGGGTGGAGTATTTACGGTAAACTGCCCACTTGGCAGTACATCAAGTGTATCATATGCCAAGTACGC
CCCCTATTGACGTCAATGACGGTAAATGGCCCGCCTGGCATTATGCCCAGTACATGACCTTATGGGACTT
TCCTACTTGGCAGTACATCTACGTATTAGTCATCGCTATTACCATGGTGATGCGGTTTTGGCAGTACATC
AATGGGCGTGGATAGCGGTTTGACTCACGGGGATTTCCAAGTCTCCACCCCATTGACGTCAATGGGAGTT
TGTTTTGGCACCAAAATCAACGGGACTTTCCAAAATGTCGTAACAACTCCGCCCCATTGACGCAAATGGG
CGGTAGGCGTGTACGGTGGGAGGTCTATATAAGCAGAGCTCGTTTAGTGAACCGTCAGATCGCCTGGAGA
CGCCATCCACGCTGTTTTGACCTCCATAGAAGACACCGGGACCGATCCAGCCTCCGCGGCCGGGAACGGT
GCATTGGAACGCGGATTCCCCGTGCCAAGAGTGACGTAAGTACCGCCTATAGAGTCTATAGGCCCACCCC
CTTGGCTTCGTTAGAACGCGGCTACAATTAATACATAACCTTATGTATCATACACATACGATTTAGGTGA
CACTATAGAATAACATCCACTTTGCCTTTCTCTCCACAGGTGTCCACTCCCAGGTCCAACTGCACCTCGG
TTCTATCGAAAACGCGCCTGCTAGCGCCACCATGAAGACCATCATTGCCCTGAGCTACATCTTCTGCCTG
GTGTTCGCTGCGGCCGCCGTTGCCGAAACACCAACATATCCTTGGAGAGATGCCGAGACAGGCGAGAGAC
TCGTGTGTGCTCAATGCCCTCCTGGCACCTTTGTGCAGAGGCCCTGTAGAAGAGACAGCCCTACAACATG
CGGCCCCTGTCCTCCAAGACACTACACCCAGTTCTGGAACTACCTGGAACGGTGCCGGTACTGCAATGTG
CTGTGTGGCGAGAGAGAGGAAGAGGCCAGAGCCTGTCACGCCACACACAATAGAGCCTGCAGATGCAGAA
CCGGCTTCTTCGCCCATGCCGGCTTTTGCCTGGAACACGCTTCTTGTCCACCTGGCGCTGGTGTTATTGC
CCCTGGCACACCTAGCCAGAATACCCAGTGTCAGCCTTGTCCTCCTGGAACATTTTCCGCCAGCAGCAGC
TCTAGCGAACAGTGCCAGCCTCACAGAAACTGCACAGCCCTGGGACTTGCCCTGAATGTGCCTGGCTCTA
GCAGCCACGATACCCTGTGTACCAGCTGCACAGGCTTCCCACTGTCTACAAGAGTGCCTGGCGCCGAGGA
ATGCGAGAGAGCCGTTATCGATTTCGTGGCATTCCAGGACATCAGCATCAAGCGGCTGCAGAGACTGCTG
CAGGCACTGGAAGCTCCAGAAGGATGGGGACCTACACCTAGAGCTGGTAGAGCCGCTCTGCAGCTGAAGC
TGAGAAGAAGGCTGACTGAACTGCTGGGAGCACAGGATGGCGCCCTGCTTGTTAGACTGCTTCAAGCCCT
GAGAGTGGCCAGAATGCCTGGCCTGGAAAGATCCGTGCGCGAGAGATTCCTGCCTGTGCATGGCGCGCCG
GAAGATCAAGTTGATCCAAGATTGATTGATGGCAAGGGCGGATCTCTGGAGGTGCTGTTCCAGGGACCAG
GCGGAAGCGGCAATCCCGGCGGCGATCTGGCCCCCCAGATGCTGCGCGAGCTGCAGGAGACCAATGCCGC
CCTGCAGGACGTGCGCGAGCTGCTGCGCCACCGCGTGAAGGAGATCACCTTCCTGAAGAACACCGTGATG
GAGTGCGACGCCTGCGGTATGCAGCCCTCTAGAGGCTCCGGCTCCATCATCCCAGTTGAGGAGGAGAACC
CGGACTTCTGGAACCGCGAGGCAGCCGAGGCCCTGGGTGCCGCCAAGAAGCTGCAGCCTGCACAGACAGC
CGCCAAGAACCTCATCATCTTCCTGGGCGATGGGATGGGGGTGTCTACGGTGACAGCTGCCAGGATCCTA
AAAGGGCAGAAGAAGGACAAACTGGGGCCTGAGATACCCCTGGCCATGGACCGCTTCCCATATGTGGCTC
TGTCCAAGACATACAATGTAGACAAACATGTGCCAGACAGTGGAGCCACAGCCACGGCCTACCTGTGCGG
GGTCAAGGGCAACTTCCAGACCATTGGCTTGAGTGCAGCCGCCCGCTTTAACCAGTGCAACACGACACGC
GGCAACGAGGTCATCTCCGTGATGAATCGGGCCAAGAAAGCAGGGAAGTCAGTGGGAGTGGTAACCACCA
CACGAGTGCAGCACGCCTCGCCAGCCGGCACCTACGCCCACACGGTGAACCGCAACTGGTACTCGGACGC
CGACGTGCCTGCCTCGGCCCGCCAGGAGGGGTGCCAGGACATCGCTACGCAGCTCATCTCCAACATGGAC
ATTGACGTGATCCTAGGTGGAGGCCGAAAGTACATGTTTCGCATGGGAACCCCAGACCCTGAGTACCCAG
ATGACTACAGCCAAGGTGGGACCAGGCTGGACGGGAAGAATCTGGTGCAGGAATGGCTGGCGAAGCGCCA
GGGTGCCCGGTATGTGTGGAACCGCACTGAGCTCATGCAGGCTTCCCTGGACCCGTCTGTGACCCATCTC
ATGGGTCTCTTTGAGCCTGGAGACATGAAATACGAGATCCACCGAGACTCCACACTGGACCCCTCCCTGA
TGGAGATGACAGAGGCTGCCCTGCGCCTGCTGAGCAGGAACCCCCGCGGCTTCTTCCTCTTCGTGGAGGG
TGGTCGCATCGACCATGGTCATCATGAAAGCAGGGCTTACCGGGCACTGACTGAGACGATCATGTTCGAC
GACGCCATTGAGAGGGCGGGCCAGCTCACCAGCGAGGAGGACACGCTGAGCCTCGTCACTGCCGACCACT
CCCACGTCTTCTCCTTCGGAGGCTACCCCCTGCGAGGGAGCTCCATCTTCGGGCTGGCCCCTGGCAAGGC
CCGGGACAGGAAGGCCTACACGGTCCTCCTATACGGAAACGGTCCAGGCTATGTGCTCAAGGACGGCGCC
CGGCCGGATGTTACCGAGAGCGAGAGCGGGAGCCCCGAGTATCGGCAGCAGTCAGCAGTGCCCCTGGACG
AAGAGACCCACGCAGGCGAGGACGTGGCGGTGTTCGCGCGCGGCCCGCAGGCGCACCTGGTTCACGGCGT
GCAGGAGCAGACCTTCATAGCGCACGTCATGGCCTTCGCCGCCTGCCTGGAGCCCTACACCGCCTGCGAC
CTGGCGCCCCCCGCCGGCACCACCGACGCCGCGCACCCGGGTGGCGGAGGACTGAACGACATCTTCGAGG
CTCAGAAAATCGAATGGCACGAACATCACCATCACCATCACCATCACCATTAAGGCCGGCCTGTAGTCAC
TGGCACAACGCGTTACCCGGTAAGCCAATCGGGTATACACGGTCGTCATACTGCAGACAGGGTTCTTCTA
CTTTGCAAGATAGTCTTGAGTAGTAAAATAAATAGATAGAGAAAATCAGCCTCGACTGTGCCTTCTAGTT
GCCAGCCATCTGTTGTTTGCCCCTCCCCCGTGCCTTCCTTGACCCTGGAAGGTGCCACTCCCACTGTCCT
TTCCTAATAAAATGAGGAAATTGCATCACAACACTCAACCCTATCTCGGTCTATTCTTTTGATTTATAAG
GGATTTTGCCGATTTCGGCCTATTGGTTAAAAAATGAGCTGATTTAACAAAAATTTAACGCGAATTAATT
CTGTGGAATGTGTGTCAGTTAGGGTGTGGAAAGTCCCCAGGCTCCCCAGCAGGCAGAAGTATGCAAAGCA
TGCATCTCAATTAGTCAGCAACCAGGTGTGGAAAGTCCCCAGGCTCCCCAGCAGGCAGAAGTATGCAAAG
CATGCATCTCAATTAGTCAGCAACCATAGTCCCGCCCCTAACTCCGCCCATCCCGCCCCTAACTCCGCCC
AGTTCCGCCCATTCTCCGCCCCATGGCTGACTAATTTTTTTTATTTATGCAGAGGCCGAGGCCGCCTCTG
CCTCTGAGCTATTCCAGAAGTAGTGAGGAGGCTTTTTTGGAGGCCTAGGCTTTTGCAAAAAGCTCCCGGG
AGCTTGTATATCCATTTTCGGATCTGATCAGCACGTGTTGACAATTAATCATCGGCATAGTATATCGGCA
TAGTATAATACGACAAGGTGAGGAACTAAACCATGACCGAGTACAAGCCCACGGTGCGCCTCGCCACCCG
CGACGACGTCCCCAGGGCCGTACGCACCCTCGCCGCCGCGTTCGCCGACTACCCCGCCACGCGCCACACC
GTCGATCCGGACCGCCACATCGAGCGGGTCACCGAGCTGCAAGAACTCTTCCTCACGCGCGTCGGGCTCG
ACATCGGCAAGGTGTGGGTCGCGGACGACGGCGCCGCGGTGGCGGTCTGGACCACGCCGGAGAGCGTCGA
AGCGGGGGCGGTGTTCGCCGAGATCGGCCCGCGCATGGCCGAGTTGAGCGGTTCCCGGCTGGCCGCGCAG
CAACAGATGGAAGGCCTCCTGGCGCCGCACCGGCCCAAGGAGCCCGCGTGGTTCCTGGCCACCGTCGGCG
TCTCGCCCGACCACCAGGGCAAGGGTCTGGGCAGCGCCGTCGTGCTCCCCGGAGTGGAGGCGGCCGAGCG
CGCCGGGGTGCCCGCCTTCCTGGAGACATCCGCGCCCCGCAACCTCCCCTTCTACGAGCGGCTCGGCTTC
ACCGTCACCGCCGACGTCGAGGTGCCCGAAGGACCGCGCACCTGGTGCATGACCCGCAAGCCCGGTGCCT
GACACGTGCTACGAGATTTCGATTCCACCGCCGCCTTCTATGAAAGGTTGGGCTTCGGAATCGTTTTCCG
GGACGCCGGCTGGATGATCCTCCAGCGCGGGGATCTCATGCTGGAGTTCTTCGCCCACCCCAACTTGTTT
ATTGCAGCTTATAATGGTTACAAATAAAGCAATAGCATCACAAATTTCACAAATAAAGCATTTTTTTCAC
TGCATTCTAGTTGTGGTTTGTCCAAACTCATCAATGTATCTTATCATGTCTGTATACCGTCGACCTCTAG
CTAGAGCTTGGCGTAATCATGGTCATTACCAATGCTTAATCAGTGAGGCACCTATCTCAGCGATCTGTCT
ATTTCGTTCATCCATAGTTGCCTGACTCCCCGTCGTGTAGATAACTACGATACGGGAGGGCTTACCATCT
GGCCCCAGCGCTGCGATGATACCGCGAGAACCACGCTCACCGGCTCCGGATTTATCAGCAATAAACCAGC
CAGCCGGAAGGGCCGAGCGCAGAAGTGGTCCTGCAACTTTATCCGCCTCCATCCAGTCTATTAATTGTTG
CCGGGAAGCTAGAGTAAGTAGTTCGCCAGTTAATAGTTTGCGCAACGTTGTTGCCATCGCTACAGGCATC
GTGGTGTCACGCTCGTCGTTTGGTATGGCTTCATTCAGCTCCGGTTCCCAACGATCAAGGCGAGTTACAT
GATCCCCCATGTTGTGCAAAAAAGCGGTTAGCTCCTTCGGTCCTCCGATCGTTGTCAGAAGTAAGTTGGC
CGCAGTGTTATCACTCATGGTTATGGCAGCACTGCATAATTCTCTTACTGTCATGCCATCCGTAAGATGC
TTTTCTGTGACTGGTGAGTACTCAACCAAGTCATTCTGAGAATAGTGTATGCGGCGACCGAGTTGCTCTT
GCCCGGCGTCAATACGGGATAATACCGCGCCACATAGCAGAACTTTAAAAGTGCTCATCATTGGAAAACG
TTCTTCGGGGCGAAAACTCTCAAGGATCTTACCGCTGTTGAGATCCAGTTCGATGTAACCCACTCGTGCA
CCCAACTGATCTTCAGCATCTTTTACTTTCACCAGCGTTTCTGGGTGAGCAAAAACAGGAAGGCAAAATG
CCGCAAAAAAGGGAATAAGGGCGACACGGAAATGTTGAATACTCATATTCTTCCTT
