>Addgene plasmid #157277 | pD649-HAsp-TNFRSF6B-COMP5AP-AviTag-9xHis | depositor partial sequence | sequence record 303664 | insert (secreted protein)
GTTGCCGAAACACCAACATATCCTTGGAGAGATGCCGAGACAGGCGAGAGACTCGTGTGTGCTCAATGCC
CTCCTGGCACCTTTGTGCAGAGGCCCTGTAGAAGAGACAGCCCTACAACATGCGGCCCCTGTCCTCCAAG
ACACTACACCCAGTTCTGGAACTACCTGGAACGGTGCCGGTACTGCAATGTGCTGTGTGGCGAGAGAGAG
GAAGAGGCCAGAGCCTGTCACGCCACACACAATAGAGCCTGCAGATGCAGAACCGGCTTCTTCGCCCATG
CCGGCTTTTGCCTGGAACACGCTTCTTGTCCACCTGGCGCTGGTGTTATTGCCCCTGGCACACCTAGCCA
GAATACCCAGTGTCAGCCTTGTCCTCCTGGAACATTTTCCGCCAGCAGCAGCTCTAGCGAACAGTGCCAG
CCTCACAGAAACTGCACAGCCCTGGGACTTGCCCTGAATGTGCCTGGCTCTAGCAGCCACGATACCCTGT
GTACCAGCTGCACAGGCTTCCCACTGTCTACAAGAGTGCCTGGCGCCGAGGAATGCGAGAGAGCCGTTAT
CGATTTCGTGGCATTCCAGGACATCAGCATCAAGCGGCTGCAGAGACTGCTGCAGGCACTGGAAGCTCCA
GAAGGATGGGGACCTACACCTAGAGCTGGTAGAGCCGCTCTGCAGCTGAAGCTGAGAAGAAGGCTGACTG
AACTGCTGGGAGCACAGGATGGCGCCCTGCTTGTTAGACTGCTTCAAGCCCTGAGAGTGGCCAGAATGCC
TGGCCTGGAAAGATCCGTGCGCGAGAGATTCCTGCCTGTGCAT
